>Addgene plasmid #215982 | AA125 | addgene full sequence | sequence record 431448 | Addgene NGS Result
TCGCGCGTTTCGGTGATGACGGTGAAAACCTCTGACACATGCAGCTCCCGGAGACGGTCACAGCTTGTCT
GTAAGCGGATGCCGGGAGCAGACAAGCCCGTCAGGGCGCGTCAGCGGGTGTTGGCGGGTGTCGGGGCTGG
CTTAACTATGCGGCATCAGAGCAGATTGTACTGAGAGTGCACCATATGCGGTGTGAAATACCGCACAGAT
GCGTAAGGAGAAAATACCGCATCAGGCGCCATTCGCCATTCAGGCTGCGCAACTGTTGGGAAGGGCGATC
GGTGCGGGCCTCTTCGCTATTACGCCAGCTGGCGAAAGGGGGATGTGCTGCAAGGCGATTAAGTTGGGTA
ACGCCAGGGTTTTCCCAGTCACGACGTTGTAAAACGACGGCCAGAGAATTCGAGCTCGGTACCTCGCGAA
TACATCTAGATGAAGACGTAGGAGCCACCATGGCCCCTTCTGGACAGATCAGTAATCAGGCCCTGGCCCT
GGCCCCTAGCTCTGCCCCAGTGCTGGCCCAAACAATGGTCCCTAGCAGCGCCATGGTGCCCCTGGCTCAA
CCTCCTGCCCCAGCCCCTGTGCTGACACCTGGACCTCCTCAGAGCCTGTCCGCCCCTGTGCCAAAAAGCA
CACAGGCTGGCGAAGGCACCCTGAGCGAGGCCCTGCTGCACCTGCAGTTCGACGCTGACGAGGATCTCGG
CGCCCTGCTGGGCAACAGCACCGATCCCGGCGTTTTCACCGACCTGGCTTCTGTGGACAACAGCGAATTC
CAGCAGCTGCTGAACCAGGGCGTGTCCATGAGCCACAGCACAGCCGAACCCATGCTGATGGAATACCCCG
AAGCCATCACCCGGCTGGTCACCGGATCTCAGAGACCCCCCGACCCAGCCCCTACACCTCTGGGAACCAG
CGGCCTGCCTAACGGCCTGAGCGGAGATGAAGATTTCAGCAGCATTGCCGACATGGACTTCAGCGCTCTG
CTGAGCCAGATCTCCTCTAGCGGCCAAGGAGGCGGCGGCTCTGGTTTTAGCGTGGACACCAGCGCACTTC
TGGACCTGTTTTCTCCTAGCGTGACCGTGCCTGATATGAGCCTGCCTGATCTGGATAGCAGCCTCGCCTC
TATCCAGGAGCTGCTGTCTCCCCAGGAGCCCCCTAGACCTCCAGAGGCCGAGAATAGCAGCCCTGACAGC
GGCAAGCAGCTGGTGCACTACACCGCCCAGCCCCTGTTCCTGCTGGACCCCGGCTCCGTGGATACCGGCT
CCAACGACCTGCCTGTGCTGTTCGAGCTGGGCGAGGGCTCCTACTTCAGCGAAGGCGACGGCTTCGCCGA
GGACCCTACCATCAGCCTGCTGACAGGCAGCGAGCCTCCTAAGGCCAAGGACCCCACCGTGTCCGGAGGG
CCGAGCTCTGGCGCACCCCCACCAAGTGGAGGGTCTCCTGCCGGGTCCCCAACATCTACTGAAGAAGGCA
CCAGCGAATCCGCAACGCCCGAGTCAGGCCCTGGTACCTCCACAGAACCATCTGAAGGTAGTGCGCCTGG
TTCCCCAGCTGGAAGCCCTACTTCCACCGAAGAAGGCACGTCAACCGAACCAAGTGAAGGATCTGCCCCT
GGGACCAGCACTGAACCATCTGAGCCAAAAAAGAAGAGAAAGGTAGGCAGCAGTCTTCATCGGATCCCGG
GCCCGTCGACTGCAGAGGCCTGCATGCAAGCTTGGTGTAATCATGGTCATAGCTGTTTCCTGTGTGAAAT
TGTTATCCGCTCACAATTCCACACAACATACGAGCCGGAAGCATAAAGTGTAAAGCCTGGGGTGCCTAAT
GAGTGAGCTAACTCACATTAATTGCGTTGCGCTCACTGCCCGCTTTCCAGTCGGGAAACCTGTCGTGCCA
GCTGCATTAATGAATCGGCCAACGCGCGGGGAGAGGCGGTTTGCGTATTGGGCGCTCTTCCGCTTCCTCG
CTCACTGACTCGCTGCGCTCGGTCGTTCGGCTGCGGCGAGCGGTATCAGCTCACTCAAAGGCGGTAATAC
GGTTATCCACAGAATCAGGGGATAACGCAGGAAAGAACATGTGAGCAAAAGGCCAGCAAAAGGCCAGGAA
CCGTAAAAAGGCCGCGTTGCTGGCGTTTTTCCATAGGCTCCGCCCCCCTGACGAGCATCACAAAAATCGA
CGCTCAAGTCAGAGGTGGCGAAACCCGACAGGACTATAAAGATACCAGGCGTTTCCCCCTGGAAGCTCCC
TCGTGCGCTCTCCTGTTCCGACCCTGCCGCTTACCGGATACCTGTCCGCCTTTCTCCCTTCGGGAAGCGT
GGCGCTTTCTCATAGCTCACGCTGTAGGTATCTCAGTTCGGTGTAGGTCGTTCGCTCCAAGCTGGGCTGT
GTGCACGAACCCCCCGTTCAGCCCGACCGCTGCGCCTTATCCGGTAACTATCGTCTTGAGTCCAACCCGG
TAAGACACGACTTATCGCCACTGGCAGCAGCCACTGGTAACAGGATTAGCAGAGCGAGGTATGTAGGCGG
TGCTACAGAGTTCTTGAAGTGGTGGCCTAACTACGGCTACACTAGAAGAACAGTATTTGGTATCTGCGCT
CTGCTGAAGCCAGTTACCTTCGGAAAAAGAGTTGGTAGCTCTTGATCCGGCAAACAAACCACCGCTGGTA
GCGGTGGTTTTTTTGTTTGCAAGCAGCAGATTACGCGCAGAAAAAAAGGATCTCAAGAAGATCCTTTGAT
CTTTTCTACGGGGTCTGACGCTCAGTGGAACGAAAACTCACGTTAAGGGATTTTGGTCATGAGATTATCA
AAAAGGATCTTCACCTAGATCCTTTTAAATTAAAAATGAAGTTTTAAATCAAGCCCAATCTGAATAATGT
TACAACCAATTAACCAATTCTGATTAGAAAAACTCATCGAGCATCAAATGAAACTGCAATTTATTCATAT
CAGGATTATCAATACCATATTTTTGAAAAAGCCGTTTCTGTAATGAAGGAGAAAACTCACCGAGGCAGTT
CCATAGGATGGCAAGATCCTGGTATCGGTCTGCGATTCCGACTCGTCCAACATCAATACAACCTATTAAT
TTCCCCTCGTCAAAAATAAGGTTATCAAGTGAGAAATCACCATGAGTGACGACTGAATCCGGTGAGAATG
GCAAAAGTTTATGCATTTCTTTCCAGACTTGTTCAACAGGCCAGCCATTACGCTCGTCATCAAAATCACT
CGCATCAACCAAACCGTTATTCATTCGTGATTGCGCCTGAGCGAGACGAAATACGCGATCGCTGTTAAAA
GGACAATTACAAACAGGAATCGAATGCAACCGGCGCAGGAACACTGCCAGCGCATCAACAATATTTTCAC
CTGAATCAGGATATTCTTCTAATACCTGGAATGCTGTTTTTCCGGGGATCGCAGTGGTGAGTAACCATGC
ATCATCAGGAGTACGGATAAAATGCTTGATGGTCGGAAGAGGCATAAATTCCGTCAGCCAGTTTAGTCTG
ACCATCTCATCTGTAACATCATTGGCAACGCTACCTTTGCCATGTTTCAGAAACAACTCTGGCGCATCGG
GCTTCCCATACAAGCGATAGATTGTCGCACCTGATTGCCCGACATTATCGCGAGCCCATTTATACCCATA
TAAATCAGCATCCATGTTGGAATTTAATCGCGGCCTCGACGTTTCCCGTTGAATATGGCTCATAACACCC
CTTGTATTACTGTTTATGTAAGCAGACAGTTTTATTGTTCATGATGATATATTTTTATCTTGTGCAATGT
AACATCAGAGATTTTGAGACACGGGCCAGAGCTGCA
Features (pLannotate 1.2.2; 11 found; start..end, strand, type, name):
    137..236     +  misc_feature   bom (fragment): basis of mobility region from pBR322
    242..399     -  CDS            lacZα (fragment): LacZα fragment of β-galactosidase; lacZ fragment
    390..1394    +  CDS            HSF1 (fragment): HSF1_HUMAN - Also known as HSTF1. Experimental evidence at protein level: Swiss-Prot protein existence level 1. (Microbial infection) Plays a role in latent human immunodeficiency virus (HIV-1) transcriptional reactivation. Binds to the HIV-1 long terminal repeat promoter (LTR) to reactivate viral transcription by recruiting cellular transcriptional elongation factors, such as CDK9, CCNT1 and EP300. From Homo sapiens (Human).
   1635..1655    +  CDS            SV40 NLS: nuclear localization signal of SV40 (simian virus 40) large T antigen
   1750..1766    -  protein_bind   lac operator: The lac repressor binds to the lac operator to inhibit transcription in E. coli. This inhibition can be relieved by adding lactose or isopropyl-β-D-thiogalactopyranoside (IPTG). lac repressor encoded by lacI
   1774..1804    -  promoter       lac promoter: promoter for the E. coli lac operon
   1819..1840    -  protein_bind   CAP binding site: CAP binding activates transcription in the presence of cAMP. E. coli catabolite activator protein
   1853..1945    -  CDS            lacI (fragment): lac repressor; lacI; The lac repressor binds to the lac operator to inhibit transcription in E. coli. This inhibition can be relieved by adding lactose or isopropyl-β-D-thiogalactopyranoside (IPTG).
   2128..2716    -  rep_origin     ori: high-copy-number ColE1/pMB1/pBR322/pUC origin of replication
   2894..3703    -  CDS            KanR: aminoglycoside phosphotransferase; aph(3')-Ia; confers resistance to kanamycin in bacteria or G418 (Geneticin®) in eukaryotes
   3810..35      +  CDS            rop (fragment) (across the origin): Rop protein, which maintains plasmids at low copy number; rop
