[The description below was written by a language model from this plasmid's Addgene catalogue record and pLannotate feature annotations shown in this document.]
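Description:
AA125 is a "Fragmid" fragment plasmid, one of the modular parts used in a toolkit for assembling CRISPR vectors from interchangeable pieces. It is built on the pUC57-Kan cloning backbone and is not an expression vector in its own right. It simply stores a coding module in E. coli until that module is combined with other fragments into a destination vector. Propagation relies on the high-copy ColE1/pUC-type origin, and selection is by kanamycin through the aph(3')-Ia (KanR) gene. The remaining annotated features are residual backbone sequence around the cloning site: lacZα, the lac promoter and operator, a CAP binding site, and short lacI, bom and rop fragments.

The insert occupies the "N' terminus" position of the assembly scheme and encodes a transcriptional activator. As catalogued, it consists of a start codon, an activation domain from the p65 subunit of mouse NF-κB, an HSF1 activation domain, a linker and an SV40 large T antigen nuclear localization signal. The automated annotation identifies a fragment matching human HSF1 and the SV40 NLS. It does not separately label the p65 portion or the linker, so those parts rest on the catalogue description alone. No eukaryotic promoter or terminator is annotated around the insert, and the module presumably gets these elements from other fragments during assembly. The record does not state the cloning method or the flanking assembly sites.

Because it begins with a start codon and ends in a linker plus NLS, the module is suited to fusion at the amino terminus of a downstream protein. It would give a nuclear-targeted p65-HSF1 activator of the kind used for CRISPR activation, although the record does not name a specific fusion partner.
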