Addgene plasmid #215982: AA125
Purpose: Fragmid fragment: (N' terminus) activator from p65 subunit of mouse Nfkb
Depositing lab: John Doench. Depositing organization: Broad Institute. Publication: Modular vector assembly enables rapid assessment of emerging CRISPR technologies. McGee AV, Liu YV, Griffith AL, Szegletes ZM, Wen B, Kraus C, Miller NW, Steger RJ, Escude Velasco B, Bosch JA, Zirin JD, Viswanatha R, Sontheimer EJ, Goodale A, Greene MA, Green TM, Doench JG. Cell Genom. 2024 Mar 13;4(3):100519. doi: 10.1016/j.xgen.2024.100519. PubMed 38484704.
Backbone
  Vector backbone: pUC57-Kan
  Vector type: Fragment
Growth in bacteria
  Bacterial resistance: Kanamycin, 50 μg/mL
  Growth temperature: 37°C
  Growth strain: DH5alpha
  Copy number: Unknown
Gene/Insert
  Gene/Insert name: Start; p65_v1.3; HSF1_v1.2; Linker_v3.1; SV40NLS_v1.6
  Species: Other
  Cloning method: Unknown
Resource information
  A portion of this plasmid was derived from a plasmid made by: Genscript ID: U6717GF300-29
Terms and licenses: Academic/Nonprofit Terms; Industry Terms: Not Available to Industry
Depositor comments: Please visit https://www.biorxiv.org/content/10.1101/2023.10.25.564061v1 for bioRxiv preprint.
How to cite: AA125 was a gift from John Doench (Addgene plasmid # 215982 ; http://n2t.net/addgene:215982 ; RRID:Addgene_215982)
